Addgene plasmid #144691: TFORF3215
Purpose: Lentiviral vector for overexpressing transcription factor ORFs with unique 24-bp barcodes. Barcodes facilitate identification of transcription factors in pooled screens.
Depositing lab: Feng Zhang. Depositing organization: Broad Institute. Publication: A transcription factor atlas of directed differentiation. Joung J, Ma S, Tay T, Geiger-Schuller KR, Kirchgatterer PC, Verdine VK, Guo B, Arias-Garcia MA, Allen WE, Singh A, Kuksenko O, Abudayyeh OO, Gootenberg JS, Fu Z, Macrae RK, Buenrostro JD, Regev A, Zhang F. Cell. 2023 Jan 5;186(1):209-229.e26. doi: 10.1016/j.cell.2022.11.026. PubMed 36608654.
Backbone
  Vector backbone: pLX_TRC317
  Backbone manufacturer: Broad Institute Genetic Perturbation Platform
  Backbone size w/o insert (bp): 8264
  Vector type: Mammalian Expression, Lentiviral
  Selectable markers: Puromycin
Growth in bacteria
  Bacterial resistance: Ampicillin, 100 μg/mL
  Growth temperature: 37°C
  Growth strain: NEB Stable
  Copy number: High Copy
Gene/Insert
  Gene/Insert name: ZNF248
  Species: H. sapiens (human)
  Insert size (bp): 1946
  Entrez Gene: ZNF248 (a.k.a. KIAA0137, MGC131882, bA162G10.3)
  Promoter: EF1a
  Tag / fusion protein: V5 (C terminal on insert)
  Cloning method: Gateway Cloning
  Sequencing primers: 5′ GGGTGGAGACTGAAGTTAGGCCAG; 3′ CACATAGCGTAAAAGGAGCAACATAG
Resource information
  A portion of this plasmid was derived from a plasmid made by: Broad Institute Genetic Perturbation Platform
Terms and licenses: Academic/Nonprofit Terms; Industry Terms: Not Available to Industry
Depositor comments: NM_021045.2 Please test multiple small colonies in case of plasmid recombination. To make this collection available in a timely manner, a portion of this collection was not fully sequenced by Addgene. If an Addgene verified full plasmid sequence is not available, please contact us prior to placing an order to request the full sequence.
How to cite: TFORF3215 was a gift from Feng Zhang (Addgene plasmid # 144691 ; http://n2t.net/addgene:144691 ; RRID:Addgene_144691)
