[The description below was written by a language model from this plasmid's Addgene catalogue record and pLannotate feature annotations shown in this document.]
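Description:
TFORF3215 is a third-generation-style, self-inactivating lentiviral expression plasmid built on the pLX_TRC317 backbone from the Broad Institute Genetic Perturbation Platform. It carries the human zinc-finger gene ZNF248 as one member of a barcoded transcription factor ORF collection. It is maintained in E. coli through a high-copy ColE1/pUC-type origin with ampicillin selection (AmpR). An f1 origin and remnants of lac and T7/T3 cloning-vector sequence are also present. The depositor warns that the plasmid can recombine, which is a common issue with LTR-containing vectors.

The viral genome is driven by an RSV promoter fused to a truncated HIV-1 5' LTR, followed by the Ψ packaging signal, a partial gag sequence and the RRE for Rev-dependent export. An SV40 promoter–puromycin resistance cassette then allows selection of transduced mammalian cells. It is followed by a cPPT/CTS element, which aids nuclear import of the viral genome. Downstream, the EF-1α promoter constitutively expresses the ZNF248 ORF, which was inserted by Gateway cloning and is flanked by attB1 and attB2 sites, with a C-terminal V5 epitope tag for detection. The annotation software matched only part of the roughly 1.9 kb insert to the ZNF248 protein. A WPRE boosts transcript expression, and the ΔU3 3' LTR with an SV40 poly(A) signal closes the cassette. The record describes a unique 24-bp barcode, but the feature table does not annotate it.

The construct is intended for lentiviral overexpression of ZNF248, alone or in pooled screens. In those screens, the barcode identifies which transcription factor each cell received, as in studies of directed differentiation.
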