Features (pLannotate 1.2.2; 34 found; start..end, strand, type, name):
      1..1179    +  promoter       EF-1α promoter: strong constitutive promoter for human elongation factor EF-1α
   1200..1217    +  protein_bind   attB1 (fragment): mutant version of attB; core recombination site for the Gateway® BP reaction BP Clonase™
   1226..2344    +  CDS            ZNF248 (fragment): ZN248_HUMAN - Experimental evidence at protein level: Swiss-Prot protein existence level 1. May be involved in transcriptional regulation. From Homo sapiens (Human).
   2970..2987    -  protein_bind   attB2 (fragment): mutant version of attB; core recombination site for the Gateway® BP reaction BP Clonase™
   2996..3037    +  CDS            V5 tag: epitope tag from simian virus 5
   3053..3106    +  promoter       U6 promoter (fragment): RNA polymerase III promoter for human U6 snRNA
   3148..3736    +  misc_feature   WPRE: woodchuck hepatitis virus posttranscriptional regulatory element
   3787..3806    +  misc_feature   cPPT/CTS (fragment): central polypurine tract and central termination sequence of HIV-1
   3808..4041    +  LTR            3' LTR (ΔU3): self-inactivating 3' long terminal repeat (LTR) from HIV-1
   4119..4240    +  polyA_signal   SV40 poly(A) signal: SV40 polyadenylation signal
   4280..4415    +  rep_origin     SV40 ori: SV40 origin of replication
   4436..4454    -  promoter       T7 promoter: promoter for bacteriophage T7 RNA polymerase
   4462..4617    +  CDS            lacZα (fragment): LacZα fragment of β-galactosidase; lacZ fragment
   4622..5050    +  rep_origin     f1 ori (sequence partly withheld): f1 bacteriophage origin of replication; arrow indicates direction of (+) strand synthesis
   5103..5207    +  promoter       AmpR promoter: bla
   5208..6068    +  CDS            AmpR: β-lactamase; bla; confers resistance to ampicillin, carbenicillin, and related antibiotics
   6239..6827    +  rep_origin     ori: high-copy-number ColE1/pMB1/pBR322/pUC origin of replication
   7010..7102    +  CDS            lacI (fragment): lac repressor; lacI; The lac repressor binds to the lac operator to inhibit transcription in E. coli. This inhibition can be relieved by adding lactose or isopropyl-β-D-thiogalactopyranoside (IPTG).
   7115..7136    +  protein_bind   CAP binding site: CAP binding activates transcription in the presence of cAMP. E. coli catabolite activator protein
   7151..7181    +  promoter       lac promoter: promoter for the E. coli lac operon
   7189..7205    +  protein_bind   lac operator: The lac repressor binds to the lac operator to inhibit transcription in E. coli. This inhibition can be relieved by adding lactose or isopropyl-β-D-thiogalactopyranoside (IPTG). lac repressor encoded by lacI
   7250..7268    +  promoter       T3 promoter: promoter for bacteriophage T3 RNA polymerase
   7296..7522    +  promoter       RSV promoter: Rous sarcoma virus enhancer/promoter
   7523..7703    +  LTR            5' LTR (truncated): truncated 5' long terminal repeat (LTR) from HIV-1
   7750..7875    +  misc_feature   HIV-1 Ψ: packaging signal of human immunodeficiency virus type 1
   7859..8222    +  CDS            HIV-1 gag (fragment): gag protein from human immunodeficiency virus 1; gag
   8368..8601    +  misc_feature   RRE: The Rev response element (RRE) of HIV-1 allows for Rev-dependent mRNA export from the nucleus to the cytoplasm.
   8978..9004    +  CDS            Rev (fragment): human immunodeficiency virus 1 (HIV-1) Rev protein; rev; enhances nuclear export of unspliced and incompletely spliced viral mRNAs
   9011..9034    +  promoter       SV40 promoter (fragment): SV40 early promoter
   9035..9106    +  promoter       SV40 promoter (fragment): SV40 enhancer and early promoter
   9130..9265    +  rep_origin     SV40 ori: SV40 origin of replication
   9311..9907    +  CDS            PuroR (fragment): puromycin N-acetyltransferase; pac from Streptomyces; confers resistance to puromycin
   9956..10073   +  misc_feature   cPPT/CTS: central polypurine tract and central termination sequence of HIV-1
  10138..10204   +  CDS            small t antigen (fragment): SV40 (simian virus 40) small t antigen
>Addgene plasmid #144691 | TFORF3215 | addgene full sequence | sequence record 350847 | Addgene NGS Result
GGCTCCGGTGCCCGTCAGTGGGCAGAGCGCACATCGCCCACAGTCCCCGAGAAGTTGGGGGGAGGGGTCG
GCAATTGAACCGGTGCCTAGAGAAGGTGGCGCGGGGTAAACTGGGAAAGTGATGTCGTGTACTGGCTCCG
CCTTTTTCCCGAGGGTGGGGGAGAACCGTATATAAGTGCAGTAGTCGCCGTGAACGTTCTTTTTCGCAAC
GGGTTTGCCGCCAGAACACAGGTAAGTGCCGTGTGTGGTTCCCGCGGGCCTGGCCTCTTTACGGGTTATG
GCCCTTGCGTGCCTTGAATTACTTCCACCTGGCTGCAGTACGTGATTCTTGATCCCGAGCTTCGGGTTGG
AAGTGGGTGGGAGAGTTCGAGGCCTTGCGCTTAAGGAGCCCCTTCGCCTCGTGCTTGAGTTGAGGCCTGG
CCTGGGCGCTGGGGCCGCCGCGTGCGAATCTGGTGGCACCTTCGCGCCTGTCTCGCTGCTTTCGATAAGT
CTCTAGCCATTTAAAATTTTTGATGACCTGCTGCGACGCTTTTTTTCTGGCAAGATAGTCTTGTAAATGC
GGGCCAAGATCTGCACACTGGTATTTCGGTTTTTGGGGCCGCGGGCGGCGACGGGGCCCGTGCGTCCCAG
CGCACATGTTCGGCGAGGCGGGGCCTGCGAGCGCGGCCACCGAGAATCGGACGGGGGTAGTCTCAAGCTG
GCCGGCCTGCTCTGGTGCCTGGCCTCGCGCCGCCGTGTATCGCCCCGCCCTGGGCGGCAAGGCTGGCCCG
GTCGGCACCAGTTGCGTGAGCGGAAAGATGGCCGCTTCCCGGCCCTGCTGCAGGGAGCTCAAAATGGAGG
ACGCGGCGCTCGGGAGAGCGGGCGGGTGAGTCACCCACACAAAGGAAAAGGGCCTTTCCGTCCTCAGCCG
TCGCTTCATGTGACTCCACGGAGTACCGGGCGCCGTCCAGGCACCTCGATTAGTTCTCGAGCTTTTGGAG
TACGTCGTCTTTAGGTTGGGGGGAGGGGTTTTATGCGATGGAGTTTCCCCACACTGAGTGGGTGGAGACT
GAAGTTAGGCCAGCTTGGCACTTGATGTAATTCTCCTTGGAATTTGCCCTTTTTGAGTTTGGATCTTGGT
TCATTCTCAAGCCTCAGACAGTGGTTCAAAGTTTTTTTCTTCCATTTCAGGTGTCGTGAGGCTAGCATCG
ATTGATCAACAAGTTTGTACAAAAAAGTTGGCACCATGAACAAATCCCAGGAACAAGTGTCATTCAAGGA
TGTATGTGTGGACTTCACTCAGGAAGAGTGGTATCTGCTGGACCCTGCTCAGAAGATTCTATACAGAGAT
GTGATCCTGGAAAATTATAGCAATCTTGTCTCAGTAGGGTATTGCATTACTAAACCAGAAGTGATCTTTA
AGATCGAGCAAGGAGAAGAGCCCTGGATATTAGAAAAAGGATTCCCAAGCCAGTGCCACCCAGAAAGGAA
ATGGAAAGTTGATGACGTGTTAGAGAGCAGCCAGGAAAATGAAGATGACCATTTTTGGGAGCTTCTATTC
CACAACAACAAAACAGTAAGTGTAGAAAATGGAGATAGAGGAAGCAAAACTTTCAATTTGGGCACAGACC
CTGTTTCTTTAAGAAATTATCCCTATAAAATATGTGACTCATGTGAAATGAATTTGAAAAATATTTCGGG
CTTAATTATTAGTAAAAAGAACTGTTCCAGAAAGAAGCCTGATGAGTTTAATGTATGTGAGAAATTGCTC
CTTGATATTAGGCATGAGAAAATCCCTATTGGAGAGAAGTCTTATAAATATGATCAAAAAAGGAATGCCA
TTAATTATCACCAGGATCTCAGTCAGCCAAGTTTTGGCCAATCTTTTGAGTATAGTAAAAATGGACAAGG
CTTCCATGATGAGGCAGCATTTTTTACAAATAAGAGATCTCAGATAGGAGAGACAGTCTGTAAATATAAC
GAATGTGGAAGAACCTTCATTGAAAGTTTAAAGCTGAATATATCTCAAAGACCTCATTTGGAAATGGAGC
CGTATGGATGCAGTATTTGCGGGAAGTCCTTCTGCATGAATTTAAGGTTTGGACATCAGAGAGCTCTTAC
AAAGGACAATCCTTATGAATATAATGAATATGGGGAAATCTTCTGTGACAATTCAGCTTTCATTATCCAT
CAGGGAGCTTACACAAGAAAGATTCTCCGTGAATATAAAGTGAGTGACAAAACCTGGGAAAAGTCAGCTC
TCTTAAAACATCAAATAGTACACATGGGGGGAAAGTCTTATGATTACAATGAAAATGGGAGTAATTTCAG
CAAGAAGTCACATCTTACCCAGCTTCGGAGAGCTCACACAGGAGAAAAAACCTTTGAATGTGGTGAATGT
GGGAAAACCTTCTGGGAGAAGTCAAACCTCACTCAACATCAGAGAACACACACAGGAGAGAAGCCCTATG
AATGTACTGAATGTGGGAAAGCCTTTTGCCAGAAACCACACCTGACCAACCATCAGCGAACACATACAGG
AGAAAAACCCTATGAATGTAAGCAATGTGGAAAAACATTCTGTGTGAAGTCAAACCTCACTGAACATCAG
AGAACACACACAGGGGAGAAGCCCTATGAATGTAATGCATGTGGGAAATCCTTCTGCCACAGATCAGCCC
TCACTGTGCATCAGAGAACACACACAGGGGAGAAACCGTTTATATGTAATGAATGTGGAAAATCCTTCTG
TGTGAAGTCAAACCTCATTGTACATCAAAGAACTCACACTGGGGAGAAACCATATAAGTGTAATGAATGT
GGGAAAACCTTCTGTGAAAAATCAGCTCTCACTAAACATCAGAGGACTCACACAGGGGAGAAGCCGTATG
AGTGTAATGCATGTGGGAAGACCTTTAGTCAGAGGTCAGTGCTCACCAAACATCAGAGAATTCACACAAG
GGTGAAAGCTCTTTCAACATCCTTGCCAACTTTCTTGTACAAAGTGGTTGATATCGGTAAGCCTATCCCT
AACCCTCTCCTCGGTCTCGATTCTACGTAGTAATGAACTAGTCCGTAACTTGAAAGTATTTCGATTTCTT
GGCTTTATATATCTTGTGGAAAGGACGACGTATGCCGATTTTCACCGCCAACACGCGTTAAGTCGACAAT
CAACCTCTGGATTACAAAATTTGTGAAAGATTGACTGGTATTCTTAACTATGTTGCTCCTTTTACGCTAT
GTGGATACGCTGCTTTAATGCCTTTGTATCATGCTATTGCTTCCCGTATGGCTTTCATTTTCTCCTCCTT
GTATAAATCCTGGTTGCTGTCTCTTTATGAGGAGTTGTGGCCCGTTGTCAGGCAACGTGGCGTGGTGTGC
ACTGTGTTTGCTGACGCAACCCCCACTGGTTGGGGCATTGCCACCACCTGTCAGCTCCTTTCCGGGACTT
TCGCTTTCCCCCTCCCTATTGCCACGGCGGAACTCATCGCCGCCTGCCTTGCCCGCTGCTGGACAGGGGC
TCGGCTGTTGGGCACTGACAATTCCGTGGTGTTGTCGGGGAAATCATCGTCCTTTCCTTGGCTGCTCGCC
TGTGTTGCCACCTGGATTCTGCGCGGGACGTCCTTCTGCTACGTCCCTTCGGCCCTCAATCCAGCGGACC
TTCCTTCCCGCGGCCTGCTGCCGGCTCTGCGGCCTCTTCCGCGTCTTCGCCTTCGCCCTCAGACGAGTCG
GATCTCCCTTTGGGCCGCCTCCCCGCGTCGACTTTAAGACCAATGACTTACAAGGCAGCTGTAGATCTTA
GCCACTTTTTAAAAGAAAAGGGGGGACTGGAAGGGCTAATTCACTCCCAACGAAGACAAGATCTGCTTTT
TGCTTGTACTGGGTCTCTCTGGTTAGACCAGATCTGAGCCTGGGAGCTCTCTGGCTAACTAGGGAACCCA
CTGCTTAAGCCTCAATAAAGCTTGCCTTGAGTGCTTCAAGTAGTGTGTGCCCGTCTGTTGTGTGACTCTG
GTAACTAGAGATCCCTCAGACCCTTTTAGTCAGTGTGGAAAATCTCTAGCAGTACGTATAGTAGTTCATG
TCATCTTATTATTCAGTATTTATAACTTGCAAAGAAATGAATATCAGAGAGTGAGAGGAACTTGTTTATT
GCAGCTTATAATGGTTACAAATAAAGCAATAGCATCACAAATTTCACAAATAAAGCATTTTTTTCACTGC
ATTCTAGTTGTGGTTTGTCCAAACTCATCAATGTATCTTATCATGTCTGGCTCTAGCTATCCCGCCCCTA
ACTCCGCCCATCCCGCCCCTAACTCCGCCCAGTTCCGCCCATTCTCCGCCCCATGGCTGACTAATTTTTT
TTATTTATGCAGAGGCCGAGGCCGCCTCGGCCTCTGAGCTATTCCAGAAGTAGTGAGGAGGCTTTTTTGG
AGGCCTAGGGACGTACCCAATTCGCCCTATAGTGAGTCGTATTACGCGCGCTCACTGGCCGTCGTTTTAC
AACGTCGTGACTGGGAAAACCCTGGCGTTACCCAACTTAATCGCCTTGCAGCACATCCCCCTTTCGCCAG
CTGGCGTAATAGCGAAGAGGCCCGCACCGATCGCCCTTCCCAACAGTTGCGCAGCCTGAATGGCGAATGG
G
[124 nt withheld, positions 4622-4745]
C
[91 nt withheld, positions 4747-4837]
A
[49 nt withheld, positions 4839-4887]
CCTTTGACGTTGGAGTCCACGTTCTTT
[37 nt withheld, positions 4915-4951]
ACCCTATCTCGGTCTATTCTTTTGATTTATAAGGGATTTTGCCGATTTCGGCCTATTGGTTAAAAAATGA
GCTGATTTAACAAAAATTTAACGCGAATTTTAACAAAATATTAACGCTTACAATTTAGGTGGCACTTTTC
GGGGAAATGTGCGCGGAACCCCTATTTGTTTATTTTTCTAAATACATTCAAATATGTATCCGCTCATGAG
ACAATAACCCTGATAAATGCTTCAATAATATTGAAAAAGGAAGAGTATGAGTATTCAACATTTCCGTGTC
GCCCTTATTCCCTTTTTTGCGGCATTTTGCCTTCCTGTTTTTGCTCACCCAGAAACGCTGGTGAAAGTAA
AAGATGCTGAAGATCAGTTGGGTGCACGAGTGGGTTACATCGAACTGGATCTCAACAGCGGTAAGATCCT
TGAGAGTTTTCGCCCCGAAGAACGTTTTCCAATGATGAGCACTTTTAAAGTTCTGCTATGTGGCGCGGTA
TTATCCCGTATTGACGCCGGGCAAGAGCAACTCGGTCGCCGCATACACTATTCTCAGAATGACTTGGTTG
AGTACTCACCAGTCACAGAAAAGCATCTTACGGATGGCATGACAGTAAGAGAATTATGCAGTGCTGCCAT
AACCATGAGTGATAACACTGCGGCCAACTTACTTCTGACAACGATCGGAGGACCGAAGGAGCTAACCGCT
TTTTTGCACAACATGGGGGATCATGTAACTCGCCTTGATCGTTGGGAACCGGAGCTGAATGAAGCCATAC
CAAACGACGAGCGTGACACCACGATGCCTGTAGCAATGGCAACAACGTTGCGCAAACTATTAACTGGCGA
ACTACTTACTCTAGCTTCCCGGCAACAATTAATAGACTGGATGGAGGCGGATAAAGTTGCAGGACCACTT
CTGCGCTCGGCCCTTCCGGCTGGCTGGTTTATTGCTGATAAATCTGGAGCCGGTGAGCGTGGGTCTCGCG
GTATCATTGCAGCACTGGGGCCAGATGGTAAGCCCTCCCGTATCGTAGTTATCTACACGACGGGGAGTCA
GGCAACTATGGATGAACGAAATAGACAGATCGCTGAGATAGGTGCCTCACTGATTAAGCATTGGTAACTG
TCAGACCAAGTTTACTCATATATACTTTAGATTGATTTAAAACTTCATTTTTAATTTAAAAGGATCTAGG
TGAAGATCCTTTTTGATAATCTCATGACCAAAATCCCTTAACGTGAGTTTTCGTTCCACTGAGCGTCAGA
CCCCGTAGAAAAGATCAAAGGATCTTCTTGAGATCCTTTTTTTCTGCGCGTAATCTGCTGCTTGCAAACA
AAAAAACCACCGCTACCAGCGGTGGTTTGTTTGCCGGATCAAGAGCTACCAACTCTTTTTCCGAAGGTAA
CTGGCTTCAGCAGAGCGCAGATACCAAATACTGTTCTTCTAGTGTAGCCGTAGTTAGGCCACCACTTCAA
GAACTCTGTAGCACCGCCTACATACCTCGCTCTGCTAATCCTGTTACCAGTGGCTGCTGCCAGTGGCGAT
AAGTCGTGTCTTACCGGGTTGGACTCAAGACGATAGTTACCGGATAAGGCGCAGCGGTCGGGCTGAACGG
GGGGTTCGTGCACACAGCCCAGCTTGGAGCGAACGACCTACACCGAACTGAGATACCTACAGCGTGAGCT
ATGAGAAAGCGCCACGCTTCCCGAAGGGAGAAAGGCGGACAGGTATCCGGTAAGCGGCAGGGTCGGAACA
GGAGAGCGCACGAGGGAGCTTCCAGGGGGAAACGCCTGGTATCTTTATAGTCCTGTCGGGTTTCGCCACC
TCTGACTTGAGCGTCGATTTTTGTGATGCTCGTCAGGGGGGCGGAGCCTATGGAAAAACGCCAGCAACGC
GGCCTTTTTACGGTTCCTGGCCTTTTGCTGGCCTTTTGCTCACATGTTCTTTCCTGCGTTATCCCCTGAT
TCTGTGGATAACCGTATTACCGCCTTTGAGTGAGCTGATACCGCTCGCCGCAGCCGAACGACCGAGCGCA
GCGAGTCAGTGAGCGAGGAAGCGGAAGAGCGCCCAATACGCAAACCGCCTCTCCCCGCGCGTTGGCCGAT
TCATTAATGCAGCTGGCACGACAGGTTTCCCGACTGGAAAGCGGGCAGTGAGCGCAACGCAATTAATGTG
AGTTAGCTCACTCATTAGGCACCCCAGGCTTTACACTTTATGCTTCCGGCTCGTATGTTGTGTGGAATTG
TGAGCGGATAACAATTTCACACAGGAAACAGCTATGACCATGATTACGCCAAGCGCGCAATTAACCCTCA
CTAAAGGGAACAAAAGCTGGAGCTGCAAGCTTAATGTAGTCTTATGCAATACTCTTGTAGTCTTGCAACA
TGGTAACGATGAGTTAGCAACATGCCTTACAAGGAGAGAAAAAGCACCGTGCATGCCGATTGGTGGAAGT
AAGGTGGTACGATCGTGCCTTATTAGGAAGGCAACAGACGGGTCTGACATGGATTGGACGAACCACTGAA
TTGCCGCATTGCAGAGATATTGTATTTAAGTGCCTAGCTCGATACATAAACGGGTCTCTCTGGTTAGACC
AGATCTGAGCCTGGGAGCTCTCTGGCTAACTAGGGAACCCACTGCTTAAGCCTCAATAAAGCTTGCCTTG
AGTGCTTCAAGTAGTGTGTGCCCGTCTGTTGTGTGACTCTGGTAACTAGAGATCCCTCAGACCCTTTTAG
TCAGTGTGGAAAATCTCTAGCAGTGGCGCCCGAACAGGGACTTGAAAGCGAAAGGGAAACCAGAGGAGCT
CTCTCGACGCAGGACTCGGCTTGCTGAAGCGCGCACGGCAAGAGGCGAGGGGCGGCGACTGGTGAGTACG
CCAAAAATTTTGACTAGCGGAGGCTAGAAGGAGAGAGATGGGTGCGAGAGCGTCAGTATTAAGCGGGGGA
GAATTAGATCGCGATGGGAAAAAATTCGGTTAAGGCCAGGGGGAAAGAAAAAATATAAATTAAAACATAT
AGTATGGGCAAGCAGGGAGCTAGAACGATTCGCAGTTAATCCTGGCCTGTTAGAAACATCAGAAGGCTGT
AGACAAATACTGGGACAGCTACAACCATCCCTTCAGACAGGATCAGAAGAACTTAGATCATTATATAATA
CAGTAGCAACCCTCTATTGTGTGCATCAAAGGATAGAGATAAAAGACACCAAGGAAGCTTTAGACAAGAT
AGAGGAAGAGCAAAACAAAAGTAAGACCACCGCACAGCAAGCGGCCGCTGATCTTCAGACCTGGAGGAGG
AGATATGAGGGACAATTGGAGAAGTGAATTATATAAATATAAAGTAGTAAAAATTGAACCATTAGGAGTA
GCACCCACCAAGGCAAAGAGAAGAGTGGTGCAGAGAGAAAAAAGAGCAGTGGGAATAGGAGCTTTGTTCC
TTGGGTTCTTGGGAGCAGCAGGAAGCACTATGGGCGCAGCGTCAATGACGCTGACGGTACAGGCCAGACA
ATTATTGTCTGGTATAGTGCAGCAGCAGAACAATTTGCTGAGGGCTATTGAGGCGCAACAGCATCTGTTG
CAACTCACAGTCTGGGGCATCAAGCAGCTCCAGGCAAGAATCCTGGCTGTGGAAAGATACCTAAAGGATC
AACAGCTCCTGGGGATTTGGGGTTGCTCTGGAAAACTCATTTGCACCACTGCTGTGCCTTGGAATGCTAG
TTGGAGTAATAAATCTCTGGAACAGATTTGGAATCACACGACCTGGATGGAGTGGGACAGAGAAATTAAC
AATTACACAAGCTTAATACACTCCTTAATTGAAGAATCGCAAAACCAGCAAGAAAAGAATGAACAAGAAT
TATTGGAATTAGATAAATGGGCAAGTTTGTGGAATTGGTTTAACATAACAAATTGGCTGTGGTATATAAA
ATTATTCATAATGATAGTAGGAGGCTTGGTAGGTTTAAGAATAGTTTTTGCTGTACTTTCTATAGTGAAT
AGAGTTAGGCAGGGATATTCACCATTATCGTTTCAGACCCACCTCCCAACCCCGAGGGGACCCATGCATT
GCATCTCAATTAGTCAGCAACCAGGTGTGGAAAGTCCCCAGGCTCCCCAGCAGGCAGAAGTATGCAAAGC
ATGCGTCTCAATTAGTCAGCAACCATAGTCCCGCCCCTAACTCCGCCCATCCCGCCCCTAACTCCGCCCA
GTTCCGCCCATTCTCCGCCCCATGGCTGACTAATTTTTTTTATTTATGCAGAGGCCGAGGCCGCCTCGGC
CTCTGAGCTATTCCAGAAGTAGTGAGGAGGCTTTTTTGGAGGCCTAGGCTTTTGCAAAAAGCTTTCTAGA
GGTACCACCGGAGCTTACCATGACCGAGTACAAGCCCACGGTGCGCCTCGCCACCCGCGACGACGTCCCC
AGGGCCGTACGCACCCTCGCCGCCGCGTTCGCCGACTACCCCGCCACGCGCCACACCGTCGATCCGGACC
GCCACATCGAGCGGGTCACCGAGCTGCAAGAACTCTTCCTCACGCGCGTCGGGCTCGACATCGGCAAGGT
GTGGGTCGCGGACGACGGCGCCGCCGTGGCGGTCTGGACCACGCCGGAGAGCGTCGAAGCGGGGGCGGTG
TTCGCCGAGATCGGCCCGCGCATGGCCGAGTTGAGCGGTTCCCGGCTGGCCGCGCAGCAACAGATGGAAG
GCCTCCTGGCGCCGCACCGGCCCAAGGAGCCCGCGTGGTTCCTGGCCACCGTCGGCGTCTCGCCCGACCA
CCAGGGCAAGGGTCTGGGCAGCGCCGTCGTGCTCCCCGGAGTGGAGGCGGCCGAGCGCGCCGGGGTGCCC
GCCTTCCTGGAGACCTCCGCGCCCCGCAACCTCCCCTTCTACGAGCGGCTCGGCTTCACCGTCACCGCCG
ACGTCGAGGTGCCCGAAGGACCGCGCACCTGGTGCATGACCCGCAAGCCCGGTGCCAGTTAACGAATTCT
AGATCTTGAGACAAATGGCAGTATTCATCCACAATTTTAAAAGAAAAGGGGGGATTGGGGGGTACAGTGC
AGGGGAAAGAATAGTAGACATAATAGCAACAGACATACAAACTAAAGAATTACAAAAACAAATTACAAAA
ATTCAAAATTTTCGGGTTTATTACAGGGACAGCAGAGATCCACTTTGGCGCCGGCTCGAGGCCTGCAGGT
GCAAAGATGGATAAAGTTTTAAACAGAGAGGAATCTTTGCAGCTAATGGACCTTCTAGGTCTTGAAAGGA
GTGGGAATT
