>Addgene plasmid #144691 | TFORF3215 | depositor partial sequence | sequence record 286188 | Insert
ATCGATTGATCAACAAGTTTGTACAAAAAAGTTGGCACCATGAACAAATCCCAGGAACAAGTGTCATTCA
AGGATGTATGTGTGGACTTCACTCAGGAAGAGTGGTATCTGCTGGACCCTGCTCAGAAGATTCTATACAG
AGATGTGATCCTGGAAAATTATAGCAATCTTGTCTCAGTAGGGTATTGCATTACTAAACCAGAAGTGATC
TTTAAGATCGAGCAAGGAGAAGAGCCCTGGATATTAGAAAAAGGATTCCCAAGCCAGTGCCACCCAGAAA
GGAAATGGAAAGTTGATGACGTGTTAGAGAGCAGCCAGGAAAATGAAGATGACCATTTTTGGGAGCTTCT
ATTCCACAACAACAAAACAGTAAGTGTAGAAAATGGAGATAGAGGAAGCAAAACTTTCAATTTGGGCACA
GACCCTGTTTCTTTAAGAAATTATCCCTATAAAATATGTGACTCATGTGAAATGAATTTGAAAAATATTT
CGGGCTTAATTATTAGTAAAAAGAACTGTTCCAGAAAGAAGCCTGATGAGTTTAATGTATGTGAGAAATT
GCTCCTTGATATTAGGCATGAGAAAATCCCTATTGGAGAGAAGTCTTATAAATATGATCAAAAAAGGAAT
GCCATTAATTATCACCAGGATCTCAGTCAGCCAAGTTTTGGCCAATCTTTTGAGTATAGTAAAAATGGAC
AAGGCTTCCATGATGAGGCAGCATTTTTTACAAATAAGAGATCTCAGATAGGAGAGACAGTCTGTAAATA
TAACGAATGTGGAAGAACCTTCATTGAAAGTTTAAAGCTGAATATATCTCAAAGACCTCATTTGGAAATG
GAGCCGTATGGATGCAGTATTTGCGGGAAGTCCTTCTGCATGAATTTAAGGTTTGGACATCAGAGAGCTC
TTACAAAGGACAATCCTTATGAATATAATGAATATGGGGAAATCTTCTGTGACAATTCAGCTTTCATTAT
CCATCAGGGAGCTTACACAAGAAAGATTCTCCGTGAATATAAAGTGAGTGACAAAACCTGGGAAAAGTCA
GCTCTCTTAAAACATCAAATAGTACACATGGGGGGAAAGTCTTATGATTACAATGAAAATGGGAGTAATT
TCAGCAAGAAGTCACATCTTACCCAGCTTCGGAGAGCTCACACAGGAGAAAAAACCTTTGAATGTGGTGA
ATGTGGGAAAACCTTCTGGGAGAAGTCAAACCTCACTCAACATCAGAGAACACACACAGGAGAGAAGCCC
TATGAATGTACTGAATGTGGGAAAGCCTTTTGCCAGAAACCACACCTGACCAACCATCAGCGAACACATA
CAGGAGAAAAACCCTATGAATGTAAGCAATGTGGAAAAACATTCTGTGTGAAGTCAAACCTCACTGAACA
TCAGAGAACACACACAGGGGAGAAGCCCTATGAATGTAATGCATGTGGGAAATCCTTCTGCCACAGATCA
GCCCTCACTGTGCATCAGAGAACACACACAGGGGAGAAACCGTTTATATGTAATGAATGTGGAAAATCCT
TCTGTGTGAAGTCAAACCTCATTGTACATCAAAGAACTCACACTGGGGAGAAACCATATAAGTGTAATGA
ATGTGGGAAAACCTTCTGTGAAAAATCAGCTCTCACTAAACATCAGAGGACTCACACAGGGGAGAAGCCG
TATGAGTGTAATGCATGTGGGAAGACCTTTAGTCAGAGGTCAGTGCTCACCAAACATCAGAGAATTCACA
CAAGGGTGAAAGCTCTTTCAACATCCTTGCCAACTTTCTTGTACAAAGTGGTTGATATCGGTAAGCCTAT
CCCTAACCCTCTCCTCGGTCTCGATTCTACGTAGTAATGAACTAGTCCGTAACTTGAAAGTATTTCGATT
TCTTGGCTTTATATATCTTGTGGAAAGGACGACGTATGCCGATTTTCACCGCCAAC
