>Addgene plasmid #144691 | TFORF3215 | depositor partial sequence | sequence record 286189 | Barcode
CGTATGCCGATTTTCACCGCCAAC
